>Addgene plasmid #110561 | pJM240 (pUC18T-miniTn7T-gm-rhaSR-PrhaBAD-stRBS-aacC1) | addgene full sequence | sequence record 210981 | Addgene NGS Result
TCGCGCGTTTCGGTGACGACGGTGAAAACCTCTGACACATGCAGCTCCCGGAGACGGTCACAGCTTGTCT
GTAAGCGGATGCCGGGAGCAGACAAGCCCGTCAGGGCGCGTCAGCGGGTGTTGGCGGGTGTCGGGGCTGG
CTTAACTATGCGGCATCAGAGCAGATTGTACTGAGAGTGCACCATATGCGGTGTGAAATACCGCACAGAT
GCGTAAGGAGAAAATACCGCATCAGGCGCCATTCGCCATTCAGGCTGCGCAACTGTTGGGAAGGGCGATC
GGTGCGGGCCTCTTCGCTATTACGCCAGCTAGAGGACCAGCCGCGTAACCTGGCAAAATCGGTTACGGTT
GAGTAATAAATGGATGCCCTGCGTAAGCAGGTGTGGGCGGACAATAAAGTCTTAAACTGAACAAAATAGA
TCTAAACTATGACAATAAAGTCTTAAACTAGACAGAATAGTTGTAAACTGAAATCAGTCCAGTTATGCTG
TGAAAAAGCATACTGGACTTTTGTTATGGCTAAAGCAAACTCTTCATTTTCTGAAGTGCAAATTGCCCGT
CGTATTAAAGAGGGGCGTGGGGTTCGAGGTCGACGGTATCGATAAGCTAGCTTAATTAGCTGAGCTTGGA
CTCCTGTTGATAGATCCAGTAATGACCTCAGAACTCCATCTGGATTTGTTCAGAACGCTCGGTTGCCGCC
GGGCGTTTTTTATTGGTGAGAATCCAAGCTAGACTGCGATGAGTGGCAGGGCGGGGCGTAATTTTTTTAA
GGCAGTTATTGGTGCCCTTAAACGCCTGGGGTAATGACTCTCTAGCTTGAGGCATCAAATAAAACGAAAG
GCTCAGTCGAAAGACTGGGCCTTTCGTTTTATCTGTTGTTTGTCGGTGAACGCTCTCCTGAGTAGGACAA
ATCCGCCGCTAGGAGCTTGCGGCCCGGACGATCGAATTGGGGATCTTGAAGTACCTATTCCGAAGTTCCT
ATTCTCTAGAAAGTATAGGAACTTCAGAGCGCTTTTGAAGCTGATGTGCTTAAAAACTTACTCAATGGAA
TTCTAGATCGAATTGGCCGCGGCGTTGTGACAATTTACCGAACAACTCCGCGGCCGGGAAGCCGATCTCG
GCTTGAACGAATTGTTAGGTGGCGGTACTTGGGTCGATATCAAAGTGCATCACTTCTTCCCGTATGCCCA
ACTTTGTATAGAGAGCCACTGCGGGATCGTCACCGTAATCTGCTTGCACGTAGATCACATAAGCACCAAG
CGCGTTGGCCTCATGCTTGAGGAGATTGATGAGCGCGGTGGCAATGCCCTGCCTCCGGTGCTCGCCGGAG
ACTGCGAGATCATAGATATAGATCTCACTACGCGGCTGCTCAAACTTGGGCAGAACGTAAGCCGCGAGAG
CGCCAACAACCGCTTCTTGGTCGAAGGCAGCAAGCGCGATGAATGTCTTACTACGGAGCAAGTTCCCGAG
GTAATCGGAGTCCGGCTGATGTTGGGAGTAGGTGGCTACGTCTCCGAACTCACGACCGAAAAGATCAAGA
GCAGCCCGCATGGATTTGACTTGGTCAGGGCCGAGCCTACATGTGCGAATGATGCCCATACTTGAGCCAC
CTAACTTTGTTTTAGGGCGACTGCCCTGCTGCGTAACATCGTTGCTGCTGCGTAACATCGTTGCTGCTCC
ATAACATCAAACATCGACCCACGGCGTAACGCGCTTGCTGCTTGGATGCCCGAGGCATAGACTGTACAAA
AAAACAGTCATAACAAGCCATGAAAACCGCCACTGCGCCGTTACCACCGCTGCGTTCGGTCAAGGTTCTG
GACCAGTTGCGTGAGCGCATACGCTACTTGCATTACAGTTTACGAACCGAACAGGCTTATGTCAATTCGA
TCCATTGCTGTTGACAAAGGGAATCAGGGGATCTTGAAGTTCCTATTCCGAAGTTCCTATTCTCTAGAAA
GTATAGGAACTTCAGAGCGCTTTTGAAGCTAATTCGATCATGCATGAGCTCAAAGAGTGGAACAATGCAG
GACGCCGTCCGGTAACGGTGTTGAGCCTCGGTTGTGTGGTGATTATTGTCGCCGCTAACATCGTCGGCAT
CGGCATGGCGAATTAATCTTTCTGCGAATTGAGATGACGCCACTGGCTGGGCGTCATCCCGGTTTCCCGG
GTAAACACCACCGAAAAATAGTTACTATCTTCAAAGCCACATTCGGTCGAAATATCACTGATTAACAGGC
GGCTATGCTGGAGAAGATATTGCGCATGACACACTCTGACCTGTCGCAGATATTGATTGATGGTCATTCC
AGTCTGCTGGCGAAATTGCTGACGCAAAACGCGCTCACTGCACGATGCCTCATCACAAAATTTATCCAGC
GCAAAGGGACTTTTCAGGCTAGCCGCCAGCCGGGTAATCAGCTTATCCAGCAACGTTTCGCTGGATGTTG
GCGGCAACGAATCACTGGTGTAACGATGGCGATTCAGCAACATCACCAACTGCCCGAACAGCAACTCAGC
CATTTCGTTAGCAAACGGCACATGCTGACTACTTTCATGCTCAAGCTGACCGATAACCTGCCGCGCCTGC
GCCATCCCCATGCTACCTAAGCGCCAGTGTGGTTGCCCTGCGCTGGCGTTAAATCCCGGAATCGCCCCCT
GCCAGTCAAGATTCAGCTTCAGACGCTCCGGGCAATAAATAATATTCTGCAAAACCAGATCGTTAACGGA
AGCGTAGGAGTGTTTATCGTCAGCATGAATGTAAAAGAGATCGCCACGGGTAATGCGATAAGGGCGATCG
TTGAGTACATGCAGGCCATTACCGCGCCAGACAATCACCAGCTCACAAAAATCATGTGTATGTTCAGCAA
AGACATCTTGCGGATAACGGTCAGCCACAGCGACTGCCTGCTGGTCGCTGGCAAAAAAATCATCTTTGAG
AAGTTTTAACTGATGCGCCACCGTGGCTACCTCGGCCAGAGAACGAAGTTGATTATTCGCAATATGGCGT
ACAAATACGTTGAGAAGATTCGCGTTATTGCAGAAAGCCATCCCGTCCCTGGCGAATATCACGCGGTGAC
CAGTTAAACTCTCGGCGAAAAAGCGTCGAAAAGTGGTTACTGTCGCTGAATCCACAGCGATAGGCGATGT
CAGTAACGCTGGCCTCGCTGTGGCGTAGCAGATGTCGGGCTTTCATCAGTCGCAGGCGGTTCAGGTATCG
CTGAGGCGTCAGTCCCGTTTGCTGCTTAAGCTGCCGATGTAGCGTACGCAGTGAAAGAGAAAATTGATCC
GCCACGGCATCCCAATTCACCTCATCGGCAAAATGGTCCTCCAGCCAGGCCAGAAGCAAGTTGAGACGTG
ATGCGCTGTTTTCCAGGTTCTCCTGCAAACTGCTTTTACGCAGCAAGAGCAGTAATTGCATAAACAAGAT
CTCGCGACTGGCGGTCGAGGGTAAATCATTTTCCCCTTCCTGCTGTTCCATCTGTGCAACCAGCTGTCGC
ACCTGCTGCAATACGCTGTGGTTAACGCGCCAGTGAGACGGATACTGCCCATCCAGCTCTTGTGGCAGCA
ACTGATTCAGCCCGGCGAGAAACTGAAATCGATCCGGCGAGCGATACAGCACATTGGTCAGACACAGATT
ATCGGTATGTTCATACAGATGCCGATCATGATCGCGTACGAAACAGACCGTGCCACCGGTGATGGTATAG
GGCTGCCCATTAAACACATGAATACCCGTGCCATGTTCGACAATCACAATTTCATGAAAATCATGATGAT
GTTCAGGAAAATCCGCCTGCGGGAGCCGGGGTTCTATCGCCACGGACGCGTTACCAGACGGAAAAAAATC
CACACTATGTAATACGGTCATACTGGCCTCCTGATGTCGTCAACACGGCGAAATAGTAATCACGAGGTCA
GGTTCTTACCTTAAATTTTCGACGGAAAACCACGTAAAAAACGTCGATTTTTCAAGATACAGCGTGAATT
TTCAGGAAATGCGGTGAGCATCACATCACCACAATTCAGCAAATTGTGAACATCATCACGTTCATCTTTC
CCTGGTTGCCAATGGCCCATTTTCCTGTCAGTAACGAGAAGGTCGCGAATTCAGGCGCTTTTTAGACTGG
TCGTAATGAAATTCAACTAGTGCTCTGCAGTAAGGAGGAGCAACGATGTTACGCAGCAGCAACGATGTTA
CGCAGCAGGGCAGTCGCCCTAAAACAAAGTTAGGTGGCTCAAGTATGGGCATCATTCGCACATGTAGGCT
CGGCCCTGACCAAGTCAAATCCATGCGGGCTGCTCTTGATCTTTTCGGTCGTGAGTTCGGAGACGTAGCC
ACCTACTCCCAACATCAGCCGGACTCCGATTACCTCGGGAACTTGCTCCGTAGTAAGACATTCATCGCGC
TTGCTGCCTTCGACCAAGAAGCGGTTGTTGGCGCTCTCGCGGCTTACGTTCTGCCCAAGTTTGAGCAGCC
GCGTAGTGAGATCTATATCTATGATCTCGCAGTCTCCGGCGAGCACCGGAGGCAGGGCATTGCCACCGCG
CTCATCAATCTCCTCAAGCATGAGGCCAACGCGCTTGGTGCTTATGTGATCTACGTGCAAGCAGATTACG
GTGACGATCCCGCAGTGGCTCTCTATACAAAGTTGGGCATACGGGAAGAAGTGATGCACTTTGATATCGA
CCCAAGTACCGCCACCTAAAAGCTTGGGCCCGGTACCTCGCGAAGGCCTTGCAGGCCAACCAGATAAGTG
AAATCTAGTTCCAAACTATTTTGTCATTTTTAATTTTCGTATTAGCTTACGACGCTACACCCAGTTCCCA
TCTATTTTGTCACTCTTCCCTAAATAATCCTTAAAAACTCCATTTCCACCCCTCCCAGTTCCCAACTATT
TTGTCCGCCCACAGCGGGGCATTTTTCTTCCTGTTATGTTTGGGCGCTGCATTAATGAATCGGCCAACGC
GCGGGGAGAGGCGGTTTGCGTATTGGGCGCTCTTCCGCTTCCTCGCTCACTGACCCGCTGCGCTCGGTCG
TTCGGCTGCGGCGAGCGGTATCAGAGCTTATCGGCCAGCCTCGCAGAGCAGGATTCCCGTTGAGCACCGC
CAGGTGCGAATAAGGGACAGTGAAGAAGGAACACCCGCTCGCGGGTGGGCCTACTTCACCTATCCTGCCC
GGCTGACGCCGTTGGATACACCAAGGAAAGTCTACACGAACCCTTTGGCAAAATCCTGTATATCGTGCGA
AAAAGGATGGATATACCGAAAAAATCGCTATAATGACCCCGAAGCAGGGTTATGCAGCGGAAAGTATACC
TTAAGGAATCCCCTGATAACGCAGGAAAGAACATGTGAGCAAAAGGCCAGCAAAAGGCCAGGAACCGTAA
AAAGGCCGCGTTGCTGGCGTTTTTCCATAGGCTCCGCCCCCCTGACGAGCATCACAAAAATCGACGCTCG
AGTCAGAGGTGGCGAAACCCGACAGGACTATAAAGATACCAGGCGTTTCCCCCTGGAAGCTCCCTCGTGC
GCTCTCCTGTTCCGACCCTGCCGCTTACCGGATACCTGTCCGCCTTTCTCCCTTCGGGAAGCGTGGCGCT
TTCTCATAGCTCACGCTGTAGGTATCTCAGTTCGGTGTAGGTCGTTCGCTCCAAGCTGGGCTGTGTGCAC
GAACCCCCCGTTCAGCCCGACCGCTGCGCCTTATCCGGTAACTATCGTCTTGAGTCCAACCCGGTAAGAC
ACGACTTATCGCCACTGGCAGCAGCCACTGGTAACAGGATTAGCAGAGCGAGGTATGTAGGCGGTGCTAC
AGAGTTCTTGAAGTGGTGGCCTAACTACGGCTACACTAGAAGAACAGTATTTGGTATCTGCGCTCTGCTG
AAGCCAGTTACCTTCGGAAAAAGAGTTGGTAGCTCTTGATCCGGCAAACAAACCACCGCTGGTAGCGGTG
GTTTTTTTGTTTGCAAGCAGCAGATTACGCGCAGAAAAAAAGGATCTCAAGAAGATCCTTTGATCTTTTC
TACGGGGTCTGACGCTCAGTGGAACGAAAACTCACGTTAAGGGATTTTGGTCATGAGATTATCAAAAAGG
ATCTTCACCTAGATCCTTTTAAATTAAAAATGAAGTTTTAAATCAATCTAAAGTATATATGAGTAAACTT
GGTCTGACAGTTACCAATGCTTAATCAGTGAGGCACCTATCTCAGCGATCTGTCTATTTCGTTCATCCAT
AGTTGCCTGACTCCCCGTCGTGTAGATAACTACGATACGGGAGGGCTTACCATCTGGCCCCAGTGCTGCA
ATGATACCGCGAGACCCACGCTCACCGGCTCCAGATTTATCAGCAATAAACCAGCCAGCCGGAAGGGCCG
AGCGCAGAAGTGGTCCTGCAACTTTATCCGCCTCCATCCAGTCTATTAATTGTTGCCGGGAAGCTAGAGT
AAGTAGTTCGCCAGTTAATAGTTTGCGCAACGTTGTTGCCATTGCTACAGGCATCGTGGTGTCACGCTCG
TCGTTTGGTATGGCTTCATTCAGCTCCGGTTCCCAACGATCAAGGCGAGTTACATGATCCCCCATGTTGT
GCAAAAAAGCGGTTAGCTCCTTCGGTCCTCCGATCGTTGTCAGAAGTAAGTTGGCCGCAGTGTTATCACT
CATGGTTATGGCAGCACTGCATAATTCTCTTACTGTCATGCCATCCGTAAGATGCTTTTCTGTGACTGGT
GAGTACTCAACCAAGTCATTCTGAGAATAGTGTATGCGGCGACCGAGTTGCTCTTGCCCGGCGTCAATAC
GGGATAATACCGCGCCACATAGCAGAACTTTAAAAGTGCTCATCATTGGAAAACGTTCTTCGGGGCGAAA
ACTCTCAAGGATCTTACCGCTGTTGAGATCCAGTTCGATGTAACCCACTCGTGCACCCAACTGATCTTCA
GCATCTTTTACTTTCACCAGCGTTTCTGGGTGAGCAAAAACAGGAAGGCAAAATGCCGCAAAAAAGGGAA
TAAGGGCGACACGGAAATGTTGAATACTCATACTCTTCCTTTTTCAATATTATTGAAGCATTTATCAGGG
TTATTGTCTCATGAGCGGATACATATTTGAATGTATTTAGAAAAATAAACAAATAGGGGTTCCGCGCACA
TTTCCCCGAAAAGTGCCACCTGACGTCTAAGAAACCATTATTATCATGACATTAACCTATAAAAATAGGC
GTATCACGAGGCCCTTTCGTC
Features (pLannotate 1.2.2; 23 found; start..end, strand, type, name):
    137..236     +  misc_feature   bom (fragment): basis of mobility region from pBR322
    242..310     -  CDS            lacZα (fragment): LacZα fragment of β-galactosidase; lacZ fragment
    382..580     -  mobile_element Tn7R (fragment): mini-Tn7 element (right end of the Tn7 transposon) Tn7
    584..608     -  misc_feature   MCS (fragment): pBluescript multiple cloning site
    629..723     +  terminator     lambda t0 terminator: transcription terminator from phage lambda
    733..762     +  CDS            CmR (fragment): chloramphenicol acetyltransferase confers resistance to chloramphenicol
    826..912     +  terminator     rrnB T1 terminator: Escherichia coli rrnB; transcription terminator T1 from the E. coli rrnB gene
    972..1005    +  protein_bind   FRT (minimal): supports FLP-mediated excision but not integration (Turan and Bode, 2011) FLP recombinase from the Saccharomyces cerevisiae 2μ plasmid
   1135..1668    -  CDS            GmR: gentamycin acetyltransferase; aacC1; confers resistance to gentamycin
   1857..1885    -  promoter       Pc promoter: intI1 (promoter lies within the coding sequence); class 1 integron promoter
   1926..1973    +  protein_bind   FRT: FLP-mediated recombination occurs in the 8-bp core sequence TCTAGAAA (Turan and Bode, 2011). FLP recombinase from the Saccharomyces cerevisiae 2μ plasmid
   2009..2113    +  CDS            rhaT (fragment): RHAT_ECOLI - Experimental evidence at protein level: Swiss-Prot protein existence level 1. Uptake of L-rhamnose across the boundary membrane with the concomitant transport of protons into the cell (symport system). Can also transport L-mannose and L-xylose, but at reduced rates. From Escherichia coli (strain K12).
   2113..2961    -  CDS            rhaR: transcriptional activator of rhaR and rhaS; E. coli rhaR; needed for rhamnose-dependent activation of the rhaB promoter
   3035..3871    -  CDS            rhaS: positive regulator of the rhaB promoter; E. coli rhaS; activated by L-rhamnose
   4017..4135    +  promoter       rhaB promoter: promoter of the E. coli rhaBAD operon, conferring tight induction with L-rhamnose and repression with D-glucose in the presence of RhaR and RhaS (Giacalone et al., 2006)
   4176..4709    +  CDS            GmR: gentamycin acetyltransferase; aacC1; confers resistance to gentamycin
   4748..4913    -  mobile_element Tn7L: mini-Tn7 element (left end of the Tn7 transposon) Tn7
   4946..5000    -  CDS            lacI (fragment): lac repressor; lacI; The lac repressor binds to the lac operator to inhibit transcription in E. coli. This inhibition can be relieved by adding lactose or isopropyl-β-D-thiogalactopyranoside (IPTG).
   5072..5180    -  oriT           oriT: incP origin of transfer
   5412..6000    -  rep_origin     ori: high-copy-number ColE1/pMB1/pBR322/pUC origin of replication
   6171..7031    -  CDS            AmpR: β-lactamase; bla; confers resistance to ampicillin, carbenicillin, and related antibiotics
   7032..7136    -  promoter       AmpR promoter: bla
   7231..35      +  CDS            rop (fragment) (across the origin): Rop protein, which maintains plasmids at low copy number; rop
