[The description below was written by a language model from this plasmid's Addgene catalogue record and pLannotate feature annotations shown in this document.]
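Description:
pJM240 is a pUC18T-based mini-Tn7 delivery plasmid of about 7.2 kb, built on the pJM220 backbone and intended for placing a rhamnose-inducible expression cassette into a bacterial chromosome; the associated work concerns use of the system in Pseudomonas aeruginosa. In E. coli it replicates from a high-copy ColE1/pUC-type origin and is selected with ampicillin through the bla gene. An IncP oriT in the backbone allows conjugative mobilisation into a recipient. The origin, AmpR and oriT all lie outside the transposon ends, so they are not part of the element that transposes. Short annotated fragments of lacZα, lacI, rop, bom and CmR appear to be backbone remnants rather than functional parts.

Between the Tn7R and Tn7L ends sit two modules. The first is a gentamicin resistance gene (aacC1) driven by the class 1 integron Pc promoter and flanked by FRT sites, so the marker used to select insertions can in principle be removed afterwards by FLP recombinase. Lambda t0 and rrnB T1 terminators lie next to the Tn7R end, upstream of this cassette. The second module is the E. coli rhaSR-PrhaBAD system: the rhaS and rhaR activator genes are encoded divergently from the rhaB promoter, which responds to L-rhamnose.

Downstream of that promoter, cloned between PstI and HindIII, is the insert stRBS-aacC1. This is a second copy of the gentamicin acetyltransferase gene, preceded by a ribosome binding site called "stRBS", an abbreviation the record does not expand. Placing aacC1 under PrhaBAD would tie this copy's expression to rhamnose, which fits the publication's focus on characterising the promoter's tightness and range, though the record does not describe the specific assay.
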