Addgene plasmid #110561: pJM240 (pUC18T-miniTn7T-gm-rhaSR-PrhaBAD-stRBS-aacC1)
Purpose: miniTn7 delivery plasmid with rhaSR-PrhaBAD inducible promoter and StRBS-aacC1 insert
Depositing lab: Joanna Goldberg. Depositing organization: Emory University. Publication: The Escherichia coli rhaSR-PrhaBAD Inducible Promoter System Allows Tightly Controlled Gene Expression over a Wide Range in Pseudomonas aeruginosa. Meisner J, Goldberg JB. Appl Environ Microbiol. 2016 Oct 27;82(22):6715-6727. doi: 10.1128/AEM.02041-16. Print 2016 Nov 15. PubMed 27613678.
Backbone
  Vector backbone: pJM220 (Addgene plasmid #110559)
  Backbone manufacturer: Joanna Goldberg (Addgene plasmid #110559)
  Backbone size w/o insert (bp): 6700
  Vector type: Bacterial Expression
  Selectable markers: Gentamicin
Growth in bacteria
  Bacterial resistance: Ampicillin, 100 μg/mL
  Growth temperature: 37°C
  Growth strain: DH5alpha
  Copy number: Unknown
Gene/Insert
  Gene/Insert name: stRBS-aacC1
  Promoter: rhaSR-PrhaBAD
  Cloning method: Restriction Enzyme; 5′ cloning site PstI (unknown if destroyed); 3′ cloning site HindIII (unknown if destroyed)
  Sequencing primers: 5′ oJM730 (gatacagcgtgaattttcagg); 3′ Tn7-end (GGGGTGGAAATGGAGTTTTT)
Terms and licenses: Academic/Nonprofit Terms; Industry Terms: Not Available to Industry
How to cite: pJM240 (pUC18T-miniTn7T-gm-rhaSR-PrhaBAD-stRBS-aacC1) was a gift from Joanna Goldberg (Addgene plasmid # 110561 ; http://n2t.net/addgene:110561 ; RRID:Addgene_110561)
